>Addgene plasmid #221210 | pcDNA5-FRT/T0-3xFLAG-NFATC2IP ∆SLD2 | addgene full sequence | sequence record 437430 | Addgene NGS Result
GACGGATCGGGAGATCTCCCGATCCCCTATGGTGCACTCTCAGTACAATCTGCTCTGATGCCGCATAGTT
AAGCCAGTATCTGCTCCCTGCTTGTGTGTTGGAGGTCGCTGAGTAGTGCGCGAGCAAAATTTAAGCTACA
ACAAGGCAAGGCTTGACCGACAATTGCATGAAGAATCTGCTTAGGGTTAGGCGTTTTGCGCTGCTTCGCG
ATGTACGGGCCAGATATACGCGTTGACATTGATTATTGACTAGTTATTAATAGTAATCAATTACGGGGTC
ATTAGTTCATAGCCCATATATGGAGTTCCGCGTTACATAACTTACGGTAAATGGCCCGCCTGGCTGACCG
CCCAACGACCCCCGCCCATTGACGTCAATAATGACGTATGTTCCCATAGTAACGCCAATAGGGACTTTCC
ATTGACGTCAATGGGTGGAGTATTTACGGTAAACTGCCCACTTGGCAGTACATCAAGTGTATCATATGCC
AAGTACGCCCCCTATTGACGTCAATGACGGTAAATGGCCCGCCTGGCATTATGCCCAGTACATGACCTTA
TGGGACTTTCCTACTTGGCAGTACATCTACGTATTAGTCATCGCTATTACCATGGTGATGCGGTTTTGGC
AGTACATCAATGGGCGTGGATAGCGGTTTGACTCACGGGGATTTCCAAGTCTCCACCCCATTGACGTCAA
TGGGAGTTTGTTTTGGCACCAAAATCAACGGGACTTTCCAAAATGTCGTAACAACTCCGCCCCATTGACG
CAAATGGGCGGTAGGCGTGTACGGTGGGAGGTCTATATAAGCAGAGCTCTCCCTATCAGTGATAGAGATC
TCCCTATCAGTGATAGAGATCGTCGACGAGCTCGTTTAGTGAACCGTCAGATCGCCTGGAGACGCCATCC
ACGCTGTTTTGACCTCCATAGAAGACACCGGGACCGATCCAGCCTCCGGACTCTAGCGTTTAAACTTAAG
CTTGGTACCATGGACTACAAGGACCACGACGGTGACTACAAGGACCACGACATCGACTACAAAGACGATG
ACGATAAAGCCGCCAGTTTAAACGGCGCGCCAGCGGAGCCTGTGGGGAAGCGGGGCCGCTGGTCCGGAGG
TAGCGGTGCCGGCCGAGGGGGTCGGGGCGGCTGGGGCGGTCGGGGCCGGCGTCCTCGGGCCCAGCGGTCT
CCATCCCGGGGCACGCTGGACGTAGTGTCTGTGGACTTGGTCACCGACAGCGATGAGGAAATTCTGGAGG
TCGCCACCGCTCGCGGTGCCGCGGACGAGGTTGAGGTGGAGCCCCCGGAGCCCCCGGGGCCGGTCGCGTC
CCGGGATAACAGCAACAGTGACAGCGAAGGGGAGGACAGGCGGCCCGCAGGACCCCCGCGGGAGCCGGTC
AGGCGGCGGCGGCGGCTGGTGCTGGATCCGGGGGAGGCGCCGCTGGTTCCGGTGTACTCGGGGAAGGTTA
AAAGCAGCCTTCGCCTTATCCCAGATGATCTATCCCTCCTGAAACTCTACCCTCCAGGGGATGAGGAAGA
GGCAGAGCTGGCAGATTCGAGTGGTCTCTACCATGAGGGCTCCCCATCACCAGGCTCTCCCTGGAAGACA
AAGCTGAGGACTAAGGATAAAGAAGAGAAGAAAAAGACAGAGTTTCTGGATCTGGACAACTCTCCTCTGT
CCCCACCTTCACCAAGGACCAAAAGCAGAACGCATACTCGGGCACTCAAGAAGTTAAGTGAGGTGAACAA
GCGCCTCCAGGATCTCCGTTCCTGTCTGAGCCCCAAGCCACCTCAGGGTCAAGAGCAACAGGGCCAAGAG
GATGAAGTGGTCTTGGTGGAAGGGCCCACCCTCCCAGAGACCCCCCGACTCTTCCCACTCAAAATCCGTT
GCCGGGCTGACCTGGTCAGATTGCCCCTCAGGATGTCGGAGCCCCTGCAGAGTGTGGTGGACCACATGGC
CACCCACCTTGGGGTGTCCCCAAGCAGGATCCTTTTGCTTTTTGGAGAGACAGAGCTATCACCTACTGCC
ACTCCCAGGACCCTAAAGCTCGGAGTGGCTGACATCATTGACTGTGTGGTACTAACAAGTTCTCCAGAGG
CCACAGAGACGTGAGATATCCATCACACTGGCGGCCGCTCGAGTCTAGAGGGCCCGTTTAAACCCGCTGA
TCAGCCTCGACTGTGCCTTCTAGTTGCCAGCCATCTGTTGTTTGCCCCTCCCCCGTGCCTTCCTTGACCC
TGGAAGGTGCCACTCCCACTGTCCTTTCCTAATAAAATGAGGAAATTGCATCGCATTGTCTGAGTAGGTG
TCATTCTATTCTGGGGGGTGGGGTGGGGCAGGACAGCAAGGGGGAGGATTGGGAAGACAATAGCAGGCAT
GCTGGGGATGCGGTGGGCTCTATGGCTTCTGAGGCGGAAAGAACCAGCTGGGGCTCTAGGGGGTATCCCC
[124 nt withheld, positions 2451-2574]
C
[91 nt withheld, positions 2576-2666]
AGGGTGATGGTTCACGTACCTAGAAGTTCCTATTCCGAAGTTCCTATTCTCTAGAAAGTATAGGAACTTC
CTTGGCCAAAAAGCCTGAACTCACCGCGACGTCTGTCGAGAAGTTTCTGATCGAAAAGTTCGACAGCGTC
TCCGACCTGATGCAGCTCTCGGAGGGCGAAGAATCTCGTGCTTTCAGCTTCGATGTAGGAGGGCGTGGAT
ATGTCCTGCGGGTAAATAGCTGCGCCGATGGTTTCTACAAAGATCGTTATGTTTATCGGCACTTTGCATC
GGCCGCGCTCCCGATTCCGGAAGTGCTTGACATTGGGGAGTTCAGCGAGAGCCTGACCTATTGCATCTCC
CGCCGTGCACAGGGTGTCACGTTGCAAGACCTGCCTGAAACCGAACTGCCCGCTGTTCTGCAGCCGGTCG
CGGAGGCCATGGATGCGATCGCTGCGGCCGATCTTAGCCAGACGAGCGGGTTCGGCCCATTCGGACCGCA
AGGAATCGGTCAATACACTACATGGCGTGATTTCATATGCGCGATTGCTGATCCCCATGTGTATCACTGG
CAAACTGTGATGGACGACACCGTCAGTGCGTCCGTCGCGCAGGCTCTCGATGAGCTGATGCTTTGGGCCG
AGGACTGCCCCGAAGTCCGGCACCTCGTGCACGCGGATTTCGGCTCCAACAATGTCCTGACGGACAATGG
CCGCATAACAGCGGTCATTGACTGGAGCGAGGCGATGTTCGGGGATTCCCAATACGAGGTCGCCAACATC
TTCTTCTGGAGGCCGTGGTTGGCTTGTATGGAGCAGCAGACGCGCTACTTCGAGCGGAGGCATCCGGAGC
TTGCAGGATCGCCGCGGCTCCGGGCGTATATGCTCCGCATTGGTCTTGACCAACTCTATCAGAGCTTGGT
TGACGGCAATTTCGATGATGCAGCTTGGGCGCAGGGTCGATGCGACGCAATCGTCCGATCCGGAGCCGGG
ACTGTCGGGCGTACACAAATCGCCCGCAGAAGCGCGGCCGTCTGGACCGATGGCTGTGTAGAAGTACTCG
CCGATAGTGGAAACCGACGCCCCAGCACTCGTCCGAGGGCAAAGGAATAGCACGTACTACGAGATTTCGA
TTCCACCGCCGCCTTCTATGAAAGGTTGGGCTTCGGAATCGTTTTCCGGGACGCCGGCTGGATGATCCTC
CAGCGCGGGGATCTCATGCTGGAGTTCTTCGCCCACCCCAACTTGTTTATTGCAGCTTATAATGGTTACA
AATAAAGCAATAGCATCACAAATTTCACAAATAAAGCATTTTTTTCACTGCATTCTAGTTGTGGTTTGTC
CAAACTCATCAATGTATCTTATCATGTCTGTATACCGTCGACCTCTAGCTAGAGCTTGGCGTAATCATGG
TCATAGCTGTTTCCTGTGTGAAATTGTTATCCGCTCACAATTCCACACAACATACGAGCCGGAAGCATAA
AGTGTAAAGCCTGGGGTGCCTAATGAGTGAGCTAACTCACATTAATTGCGTTGCGCTCACTGCCCGCTTT
CCAGTCGGGAAACCTGTCGTGCCAGCTGCATTAATGAATCGGCCAACGCGCGGGGAGAGGCGGTTTGCGT
ATTGGGCGCTCTTCCGCTTCCTCGCTCACTGACTCGCTGCGCTCGGTCGTTCGGCTGCGGCGAGCGGTAT
CAGCTCACTCAAAGGCGGTAATACGGTTATCCACAGAATCAGGGGATAACGCAGGAAAGAACATGTGAGC
AAAAGGCCAGCAAAAGGCCAGGAACCGTAAAAAGGCCGCGTTGCTGGCGTTTTTCCATAGGCTCCGCCCC
CCTGACGAGCATCACAAAAATCGACGCTCAAGTCAGAGGTGGCGAAACCCGACAGGACTATAAAGATACC
AGGCGTTTCCCCCTGGAAGCTCCCTCGTGCGCTCTCCTGTTCCGACCCTGCCGCTTACCGGATACCTGTC
CGCCTTTCTCCCTTCGGGAAGCGTGGCGCTTTCTCATAGCTCACGCTGTAGGTATCTCAGTTCGGTGTAG
GTCGTTCGCTCCAAGCTGGGCTGTGTGCACGAACCCCCCGTTCAGCCCGACCGCTGCGCCTTATCCGGTA
ACTATCGTCTTGAGTCCAACCCGGTAAGACACGACTTATCGCCACTGGCAGCAGCCACTGGTAACAGGAT
TAGCAGAGCGAGGTATGTAGGCGGTGCTACAGAGTTCTTGAAGTGGTGGCCTAACTACGGCTACACTAGA
AGAACAGTATTTGGTATCTGCGCTCTGCTGAAGCCAGTTACCTTCGGAAAAAGAGTTGGTAGCTCTTGAT
CCGGCAAACAAACCACCGCTGGTAGCGGTGGTTTTTTTGTTTGCAAGCAGCAGATTACGCGCAGAAAAAA
AGGATCTCAAGAAGATCCTTTGATCTTTTCTACGGGGTCTGACGCTCAGTGGAACGAAAACTCACGTTAA
GGGATTTTGGTCATGAGATTATCAAAAAGGATCTTCACCTAGATCCTTTTAAATTAAAAATGAAGTTTTA
AATCAATCTAAAGTATATATGAGTAAACTTGGTCTGACAGTTACCAATGCTTAATCAGTGAGGCACCTAT
CTCAGCGATCTGTCTATTTCGTTCATCCATAGTTGCCTGACTCCCCGTCGTGTAGATAACTACGATACGG
GAGGGCTTACCATCTGGCCCCAGTGCTGCAATGATACCGCGAGACCCACGCTCACCGGCTCCAGATTTAT
CAGCAATAAACCAGCCAGCCGGAAGGGCCGAGCGCAGAAGTGGTCCTGCAACTTTATCCGCCTCCATCCA
GTCTATTAATTGTTGCCGGGAAGCTAGAGTAAGTAGTTCGCCAGTTAATAGTTTGCGCAACGTTGTTGCC
ATTGCTACAGGCATCGTGGTGTCACGCTCGTCGTTTGGTATGGCTTCATTCAGCTCCGGTTCCCAACGAT
CAAGGCGAGTTACATGATCCCCCATGTTGTGCAAAAAAGCGGTTAGCTCCTTCGGTCCTCCGATCGTTGT
CAGAAGTAAGTTGGCCGCAGTGTTATCACTCATGGTTATGGCAGCACTGCATAATTCTCTTACTGTCATG
CCATCCGTAAGATGCTTTTCTGTGACTGGTGAGTACTCAACCAAGTCATTCTGAGAATAGTGTATGCGGC
GACCGAGTTGCTCTTGCCCGGCGTCAATACGGGATAATACCGCGCCACATAGCAGAACTTTAAAAGTGCT
CATCATTGGAAAACGTTCTTCGGGGCGAAAACTCTCAAGGATCTTACCGCTGTTGAGATCCAGTTCGATG
TAACCCACTCGTGCACCCAACTGATCTTCAGCATCTTTTACTTTCACCAGCGTTTCTGGGTGAGCAAAAA
CAGGAAGGCAAAATGCCGCAAAAAAGGGAATAAGGGCGACACGGAAATGTTGAATACTCATACTCTTCCT
TTTTCAATATTATTGAAGCATTTATCAGGGTTATTGTCTCATGAGCGGATACATATTTGAATGTATTTAG
AAAAATAAACAAATAGGGGTTCCGCGCACATTTCCCCGAAAAGTGCCACCTGACGTC
Features (pLannotate 1.2.2; 22 found; start..end, strand, type, name):
     28..80      -  misc_feature   bom (fragment): basis of mobility region from pBR322
    235..614     +  enhancer       CMV enhancer: human cytomegalovirus immediate early enhancer
    615..818     +  promoter       CMV promoter: human cytomegalovirus (CMV) immediate early promoter
    820..839     +  promoter       PLtetO-1 promoter (fragment): modified phage lambda PL promoter with tet operator sites (Lutz and Bujard, 1997)
    841..860     +  promoter       PLtetO-1 promoter (fragment): modified phage lambda PL promoter with tet operator sites (Lutz and Bujard, 1997)
    868..901     +  promoter       TRE3GV promoter (fragment): 3rd-generation Tet-responsive promoter that can be activated by binding of Tet-On® 3G, optimized for retroviral and lentiviral vectors
   1035..1058    +  CDS            3xFLAG (fragment): three tandem FLAG® epitope tags
   1083..2111    +  CDS            NFATC2IP (fragment): NF2IP_HUMAN - Also known as NIP45. Experimental evidence at protein level: Swiss-Prot protein existence level 1. In T-helper 2 (Th2) cells, regulates the magnitude of NFAT- driven transcription of a specific subset of cytokine genes, including IL3, IL4, IL5 and IL13, but not IL2. Recruits PRMT1 to the IL4 promoter; this leads to enhancement of histone H4 'Arg-3'-methylation and facilitates subsequent histone acetylation at the IL4 locus, thus promotes robust cytokine expression (By similarity). Down-regulates formation of poly-SUMO chains by UBE2I/UBC9 (By similarity). From Homo sapiens (Human
   2181..2405    +  polyA_signal   bGH poly(A) signal: bovine growth hormone polyadenylation signal
   2409..2430    +  promoter       SV40 promoter (fragment): SV40 enhancer and early promoter
   2451..2684    +  rep_origin     f1 ori (fragment) (sequence partly withheld): f1 bacteriophage origin of replication; arrow indicates direction of (+) strand synthesis
   2689..2736    +  protein_bind   FRT: FLP-mediated recombination occurs in the 8-bp core sequence TCTAGAAA (Turan and Bode, 2011). FLP recombinase from the Saccharomyces cerevisiae 2μ plasmid
   2744..3766    +  CDS            HygR: hygromycin B phosphotransferase confers resistance to hygromycin
   3776..3901    +  CDS            ble (fragment): BLE_KLEPN - Experimental evidence at protein level: Swiss-Prot protein existence level 1. Binding protein with a strong affinity to the bleomycin family of antibiotics. Binds to CL990; an antimitotic-antibiotic compound. From Klebsiella pneumoniae.
   3896..4017    +  polyA_signal   SV40 poly(A) signal: SV40 polyadenylation signal
   4090..4106    -  protein_bind   lac operator: The lac repressor binds to the lac operator to inhibit transcription in E. coli. This inhibition can be relieved by adding lactose or isopropyl-β-D-thiogalactopyranoside (IPTG). lac repressor encoded by lacI
   4114..4144    -  promoter       lac promoter: promoter for the E. coli lac operon
   4159..4180    -  protein_bind   CAP binding site: CAP binding activates transcription in the presence of cAMP. E. coli catabolite activator protein
   4193..4285    -  CDS            lacI (fragment): lac repressor; lacI; The lac repressor binds to the lac operator to inhibit transcription in E. coli. This inhibition can be relieved by adding lactose or isopropyl-β-D-thiogalactopyranoside (IPTG).
   4468..5056    -  rep_origin     ori: high-copy-number ColE1/pMB1/pBR322/pUC origin of replication
   5227..6087    -  CDS            AmpR: β-lactamase; bla; confers resistance to ampicillin, carbenicillin, and related antibiotics
   6088..6192    -  promoter       AmpR promoter: bla
