[The description below was written by a language model from this plasmid's Addgene catalogue record and pLannotate feature annotations shown in this document.]
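Description:
pcDNA5-FRT/T0-3xFLAG-NFATC2IP ∆SLD2 is a 6.2 kb mammalian expression plasmid built on a modified pcDNA5/FRT/TO backbone in which the original single FLAG tag was swapped for a 3xFLAG cassette followed by a multiple cloning site for N-terminal tagging. It is maintained in E. coli as a high-copy plasmid through a ColE1/pUC-type origin and selected with ampicillin via the bla gene. Short fragments annotated as f1 ori, lac promoter/operator, lacI and ble are residual backbone sequence.

The payload is a human NFATC2IP (also called NIP45) open reading frame of about 1 kb that lacks its initiator methionine, so translation starts in the upstream 3xFLAG tag. It also carries a deletion of SUMO-like domain 2 (residues 345–419). Expression is driven by the CMV immediate-early enhancer/promoter and terminated by the bGH polyadenylation signal. Immediately downstream of the promoter, the feature table picks up two short tet operator matches (annotated as PLtetO-1 and TRE3GV fragments). These correspond to the tandem TetO sites of the "TO" design, which make transcription repressible by Tet repressor and inducible with tetracycline or doxycycline in cells that express TetR. Downstream, an FRT site sits directly in front of a hygromycin phosphotransferase coding sequence with an SV40 poly(A). No complete promoter is annotated upstream of this gene. This arrangement allows FLP-mediated integration into a genomic FRT landing site, which is expected to activate hygromycin resistance and yield isogenic stable lines. The construct serves as a domain-deletion mutant for dissecting the contribution of SLD2 to NFATC2IP function, in the context of work on SUMO-dependent genome integrity.
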