Addgene plasmid #221210: pcDNA5-FRT/T0-3xFLAG-NFATC2IP ∆SLD2
Purpose: Mammalian expression vector of triple Flag tagged NFATC2IP ORF with SUMO-like domain 2 (SLD2, aa 345-419) deleted
Depositing lab: Daniel Durocher. Depositing organization: Sinai Health System. Publication: NFATC2IP is a mediator of SUMO-dependent genome integrity. Cho T, Hoeg L, Setiaputra D, Durocher D. Genes Dev. 2024 Apr 17;38(5-6):233-252. doi: 10.1101/gad.350914.123. PubMed 38503515.
Backbone
  Vector backbone: pcDNA5-3X-Flag-FRT-T0
  Backbone manufacturer: ThermoFisher
  Backbone size w/o insert (bp): 5191
  Total vector size (bp): 6223
  Modifications to backbone: 1xFLAG was replaced by HindIII-3xFLAG-AscI, yielding 3xFLAG vector for N-terminal tagging with MCS
  Vector type: Mammalian Expression
  Selectable markers: Hygromycin
Growth in bacteria
  Bacterial resistance: Ampicillin, 100 μg/mL
  Growth temperature: 37°C
  Growth strain: DH5alpha
  Copy number: High Copy
Gene/Insert
  Gene/Insert name: NFATC2IP
  Species: H. sapiens (human)
  Insert size (bp): 1032
  Mutation: SUMO-like domain 2 (SLD2, aa 345-419) deleted, 1st Methionine of NFATC2IP deleted
  Entrez Gene: NFATC2IP (a.k.a. ESC2, NIP45, RAD60)
  Promoter: CMV
  Tag / fusion protein: 3XFlag (N terminal on insert)
  Cloning method: Other
  Sequencing primers: 5′ cgcaaatgggcggtaggcgtg
Terms and licenses: Academic/Nonprofit Terms; Industry Terms: Not Available to Industry
How to cite: pcDNA5-FRT/T0-3xFLAG-NFATC2IP ∆SLD2 was a gift from Daniel Durocher (Addgene plasmid # 221210 ; http://n2t.net/addgene:221210 ; RRID:Addgene_221210)
